>Addgene plasmid #115809 | HIV-1 LTR-gfp | addgene full sequence | sequence record 232377 | Addgene NGS Result
GTCGACGGATCGGGAGATCTCCCGATCCCCTATGGTGCACTCTCAGTACAATCTGCTCTGATGCCGCATA
GTTAAGCCAGTATCTGCTCCCTGCTTGTGTGTTGGAGGTCGCTGAGTAGTGCGCGAGCAAAATTTAAGCT
ACAACAAGGCAAGGCTTGACCGACAATTGCATGAAGAATCTGCTTAGGGTTAGGCGTTTTGCGCTGCTTC
GCGATGTACGGGCCAGATATACGCGCTGTGGAATGTGTGTCAGTTAGGGTGTGGAAAGTCCCCAGGCTCC
CCAGCAGGCAGAAGTATGCAAAGCATGCATCTCAATTAGTCAGCAACCAGGTGTGGAAAGTCCCCAGGCT
CCCCAGCAGGCAGAAGTATGCAAAGCATGCATCTCAATTAGTCAGCAACCATAGTCCCGCCCCTAACTCC
GCCCATCCCGCCCCTAACTCCGCCCAGTTCCGCCCATTCTCCGCCCCATGGCTGACTAATTTTTTTTATT
TATGCAGAGGCCGAGGCCGCCTCTGCCTCTGAGCTATTCCAGAAGTAGTGAGGAGGCTTTTTTGGAGGCC
TAGGCTTTTGCAAAAAGCTCGCGTTGACATTGATTATTGACTAGTTATTAATAGTAATCAATTACGGGGT
CATTAGTTCATAGCCCATATATGGAGTTCCGCGTTACATAACTTACGGTAAATGGCCCGCCTGGCTGACC
GCCCAACGACCCCCGCCCATTGACGTCAATAATGACGTATGTTCCCATAGTAACGCCAATAGGGACTTTC
CATTGACGTCAATGGGTGGAGTATTTACGGTAAACTGCCCACTTGGCAGTACATCAAGTGTATCATATGC
CAAGTACGCCCCCTATTGACGTCAATGACGGTAAATGGCCCGCCTGGCATTATGCCCAGTACATGACCTT
ATGGGACTTTCCTACTTGGCAGTACATCTACGTATTAGTCATCGCTATTACCATGGTGATGCGGTTTTGG
CAGTACATCAATGGGCGTGGATAGCGGTTTGACTCACGGGGATTTCCAAGTCTCCACCCCATTGACGTCA
ATGGGAGTTTGTTTTGGCACCAAAATCAACGGGACTTTCCAAAATGTCGTAACAACTCCGCCCCATTGAC
GCAAATGGGCGGTAGGCGTGTACGGTGGGAGGTCTATATAAGCAGCGCGTTTTGCCTGTACTGGGTCTCT
CTGGTTAGACCAGATCTGAGCCTGGGAGCTCTCTGGCTAACTAGGGAACCCACTGCTTAAGCCTCAATAA
AGCTTGCCTTGAGTGCTTCAAGTAGTGTGTGCCCGTCTGTTGTGTGACTCTGGTAACTAGAGATCCCTCA
GACCCTTTTAGTCAGTGTGGAAAATCTCTAGCAGTGGCGCCCGAACAGGGACTTGAAAGCGAAAGGGAAA
CCAGAGGAGCTCTCTCGACGCAGGACTCGGCTTGCTGAAGCGCGCACGGCAAGAGGCGAGGGGCGGCGAC
TGGTGAGTACGCCAAAAATTTTGACTAGCGGAGGCTAGAAGGAGAGAGATGGGTGCGAGAGCGTCAGTAT
TAAGCGGGGAGATGGTGTCAAAAGGAGAAGAACTGTTCACCGGAGTGGTCCCAATCCTGGTGGAGCTGGA
CGGAGATGTCAATGGCCACAAGTTCAGCGTGAGCGGAGAGGGAGAAGGAGACGCTACATACGGCAAGCTG
ACTCTGAAATTCATTTGCACCACAGGGAAGCTGCCCGTGCCTTGGCCAACCCTGGTCACTACCCTGACAT
ACGGCGTCCAGTGTTTTAGCAGATATCCAGACCACATGAAGCAGCATGATTTCTTTAAATCCGCCATGCC
CGAGGGCTACGTGCAGGAACGGACAATCTTCTTTAAGGACGATGGAAACTATAAAACTAGAGCTGAGGTG
AAGTTCGAAGGAGACACCCTGGTCAACAGGATCGAGCTGAAGGGCATTGACTTTAAAGAAGATGGGAATA
TTCTGGGACACAAGCTGGAGTACAACTACAACTCTCATAACGTGTATATCATGGCAGATAAGCAGAAAAA
CGGCATTAAGGTCAATTTCAAAATCCGCCACAATATTGAAGACGGGAGCGTGCAGCTGGCCGATCATTAC
CAGCAGAACACACCTATCGGCGACGGACCCGTGCTGCTGCCTGATAATCACTATCTGTCTACTCAGAGTG
CCCTGTCAAAGGACCCAAACGAGAAACGAGATCATATGGTGCTGCTGGAGTTTGTCACCGCTGCTGGAAT
CACACTGGGCATGGATGAGCTGTACAAGTAACGGCCGGCCGTATACACAAATGGCAGTATTCATCCACAA
TTTTAAAAGAAAAGGGGGGATTGGGGGGTACAGTGCAGGGGAAAGAATAGTAGACATAATAGCAACAGAC
ATACAAACTAAAGAATTACAAAAACAAATTACAAAAATTCAAAATTTTCGGGTTTATTACAGGGACAGCA
GAGATCCAGTTTGGTTAATTAAGCAAGAAATGGAGCCAGTAGATCCTAGACTAGAGCCCTGGAAGCATCC
AGGAAGTCAGCCTAAAACTGCTTGTACCAATTGCTATTGTAAAAAGTGTTGCTTTCATTGCCAAGTTTGT
TTCATGACAAAAGCCTTAGGCATCTCCTATGGCAGGAAGAAGCGGAGACAGCGACGAAGAGCTCATCAGA
ACAGTCAGACTCATCAAGCTTCTCTATCAAAGCAGTAAGTAGTACATGTAATGCAACCTATAATAGTAGC
AATAGTAGCATTAGTAGTAGCAATAATAATAGCAATAGTTGTGTGGTCCATAGTAATCATAGAATATAGG
AAAATATTAAGACAAAGAAAAATAGACAGGTTAATTGATAGACTAATAGAAAGAGCAGAAGACAGTGGCA
ATGAGAGTGAAGGAGAAGTATCAGCACTTGTGGAGATGGGGGTGGAAATGGGGCACCATGCTCCTTGGGA
TATTGATGATCTGTAGTGCTACAGAAAAATTGTGGGTCACCGTCTATTATGGGGTACCTGTGTGGAAGGA
AGCAACCACCACTCTATTTTGTGCATCAGATGCTAAAGCATATATGATACAGAGGTACATAATGTTTGGG
CCACACATGCCTGTGTACCCACAGACCCCAACCCACAAGAAGTAGTATTGGTAAATGTGACAGAAAATTT
TAACATGTGGAAAAATGACATGGTAGAACAGATGCATGAGGATATAATCAGTTTATGGGATCAAAGCCTA
AAGCCATGTGTAAAATTAACCCCACTCTGTGTTAGTTTAAAGTGCACTGATTTGAAGAATGATACTAATA
CCAATAGTAGTAGCGGGAGAATGATAATGGAGAAAGGAGAGATAAAAAACTGCTCTTTCAATATCAGCAC
AAGCATAAGAGATAAGGTGCAGAAAGAATATGCATTCTTTTATAAACTTGATATAGTACCAATAGATAAT
ACCAGCTATAGGTTGATAAGTTGTAACACCTCAGTCATTACACAGGCCTGTCCAAAGGTATCCTTTGAGC
CAATTCCCATACATTATTGTGCCCCGGCTGGTTTTGCGATTCTAAAATGTAATAATAAGACGTTCAATGG
AACAGGACCATGTACAAATGTCAGCACAGTACAATGTACACATGGAATCAGGCCAGTAGTATCAACTCAA
CTGCTGTTAAATGGCAGTCTAGCAGAAGAAGATGTAGTAATTAGATCTGCCAATTTCACAGACAATGCTA
AAACCATAATAGTACAGCTGAACACATCTGTAGAAATTAATTGTACAAGACCCAACAACAATACAAGAAA
AAGTATCCGTATCCAGAGGGGACCAGGGAGAGCATTTGTTACAATAGGAAAAATAGGAAATATGAGACAA
GCACATTGTAACATTAGTAGAGCAAAATGGAATGCCACTTTAAAACAGATAGCTAGCAAATTAAGAGAAC
AATTTGGAAATAATAAAACAATAATCTTTAAGCAATCCTCAGGAGGGGACCCAGAAATTGTAACGCACAG
TTTTAATTGTGGAGGGGAATTTTTCTACTGTAATTCAACACAACTGTTTAATAGTACTTGGTTTAATAGT
ACTTGGAGTACTGAAGGGTCAAATAACACTGAAGGAAGTGACACAATCACACTCCCATGCAGAATAAAAC
AATTTATAAACATGTGGCAGGAAGTAGGAAAAGCAATGTATGCCCCTCCCATCAGTGGACAAATTAGATG
TTCATCAAATATTACTGGGCTGCTATTAACAAGAGATGGTGGTAATAACAACAATGGGTCCGAGATCTTC
AGACCTGGAGGAGGCGATATGAGGGACAATTGGAGAAGTGAATTATATAAATATAAAGTAGTAAAAATTG
AACCATTAGGAGTAGCACCCACCAAGGCAAAGAGAAGAGTGGTGCAGAGAGAAAAAAGAGCAGTGGGAAT
AGGAGCTTTGTTCCTTGGGTTCTTGGGAGCAGCAGGAAGCACTATGGGCGCAGCGTCAATGACGCTGACG
GTACAGGCCAGACAATTATTGTCTGATATAGTGCAGCAGCAGAACAATTTGCTGAGGGCTATTGAGGCGC
AACAGCATCTGTTGCAACTCACAGTCTGGGGCATCAAACAGCTCCAGGCAAGAATCCTGGCTGTGGAAAG
ATACCTAAAGGATCAACAGCTCCTGGGGATTTGGGGTTGCTCTGGAAAACTCATTTGCACCACTGCTGTG
CCTTGGAATGCTAGTTGGAGTAATAAATCTCTGGAACAGATTTGGAATAACATGACCTGGATGGAGTGGG
ACAGAGAAATTAACAATTACACAAGCTTAATACACTCCTTAATTGAAGAATCGCAAAACCAGCAAGAAAA
GAATGAACAAGAATTATTGGAATTAGATAAATGGGCAAGTTTGTGGAATTGGTTTAACATAACAAATTGG
CTGTGGTATATAAAATTATTCATAATGATAGTAGGAGGCTTGGTAGGTTTAAGAATAGTTTTTGCTGTAC
TTTCTATAGTGAATAGAGTTAGGCAGGGATATTCACCATTATCGTTTCAGACCCACCTCCCAATCCCGAG
GGGACCCGACAGGCCCGAAGGAATAGAAGAAGAAGGTGGAGAGAGAGACAGAGACAGATCCATTCGATTA
GTGAACGGATCCTTAGCACTTATCTGGGACGATCTGCGGAGCCTGTGCCTCTTCAGCTACCACCGCTTGA
GAGACTTACTCTTGATTGTAACGAGGATTGTGGAACTTCTGGGACGCAGGGGGTGGGAAGCCCTCAAATA
TTGGTGGAATCTCCTACAATATTGGAGTCAGGAGCTAAAGAATAGTGCTGTTAGCTTGCTCAATGCCACA
GCCATAGCAGTAGCTGAGGGGACAGATAGGGTTATAGAAGTAGTACAAGGAGCTTGTAGAGCTATTCGCC
ACATACCTAGAAGAATAAGACAGGGCTTGGAAAGGATTTTGCTATAAGATGGGTGGCGCGGCCGCCATGG
GGGCTGGGGCTACTGGGAGGGCTATGGACGGACCAAGGCTGCTGCTGCTGCTGCTGCTGGGAGTCTCACT
GGGGGGGGCCAAGGAAGCCTGTCCTACTGGGCTGTACACCCACAGCGGAGAATGCTGTAAGGCTTGTAAC
CTGGGAGAGGGAGTGGCTCAGCCTTGCGGAGCAAATCAGACCGTCTGCGAGCCATGTCTGGACTCCGTGA
CATTCTCTGATGTGGTCAGTGCCACTGAACCTTGCAAACCATGTACCGAGTGCGTGGGGCTGCAGTCTAT
GAGTGCTCCCTGTGTCGAGGCTGACGATGCAGTGTGCCGCTGTGCATACGGATACTATCAGGATGAGACC
ACAGGCCGATGTGAAGCCTGCCGGGTCTGTGAGGCTGGATCAGGCCTGGTGTTTAGCTGCCAGGATAAGC
AGAACACAGTGTGCGAGGAATGTCCAGACGGCACTTATTCCGATGAGGCCAATCATGTCGACCCCTGCCT
GCCTTGTACCGTGTGCGAGGATACAGAACGGCAGCTGAGAGAATGTACCCGATGGGCAGACGCCGAGTGC
GAGGAAATCCCCGGGAGGTGGATTACCCGCTCCACACCCCCTGAAGGATCAGACAGCACAGCACCATCTA
CTCAGGAGCCAGAAGCACCACCAGAGCAGGATCTGATCGCAAGTACTGTCGCCGGCGTGGTCACTACCGT
GATGGGGAGCTCCCAGCCCGTGGTCACAAGAGGCACAACTGATAACCTGATCCCTGTGTACTGCTCTATT
CTGGCAGCTGTGGTCGTGGGACTGGTGGCATATATTGCTTTCAAAAGGTGACTCGAGACCTAGAAAAACA
TGGAGCAATCACAAGTAGCAATACAGCAGCTAACAATGCTGCTTGTGCCTGGCTAGAAGCACAAGAGGAG
GAAGAGGTGGGTTTTCCAGTCACACCTCAGGTACCTTTAAGACCAATGACTTACAAGGCAGCTGTAGATC
TTAGCCACTTTTTAAAAGAAAAGGGGGGACTGGAAGGGCTAATTCACTCCCAAAGAAGACAAGATATCCT
TGATCTGTGGATCTACCACACACAAGGCTACTTCCCTGATTGGCAGAACTACACACCAGGGCCAGGGGTC
AGATATCCACTGACCTTTGGATGGTGCTACAAGCTAGTACCAGTTGAGCCAGATAAGGTAGAAGAGGCCA
ATAAAGGAGAGAACACCAGCTTGTTACACCCTGTGAGCCTGCATGGAATGGATGACCCTGAGAGAGAAGT
GTTAGAGTGGAGGTTTGACAGCCGCCTAGCATTTCATCACGTGGCCCGAGAGCTGCATCCGGAGTACTTC
AAGAACTGCTGACATCGAGCTTGCTACAAGGGACTTTCCGCTGGGGACTTTCCAGGGAGGCGTGGCCTGG
GCGGGACTGGGGAGTGGCGAGCCCTCAGATGCTGCATATAAGCAGCTGCTTTTTGCCTGTACTGGGTCTC
TCTGGTTAGACCAGATCTGAGCCTGGGAGCTCTCTGGCTAACTAGGGAACCCACTGCTTAAGCCTCAATA
AAGCTTGCCTTGAGTGCTTCAAGTAGTGTGTGCCCGTCTGTTGTGTGACTCTGGTAACTAGAGATCCCTC
AGACCCTTTTAGTCAGTGTGGAAAATCTCTAGCAGGCGTTTCATGTGAGCAAAAGGCCAGCAAAAGGCCA
GGAACCGTAAAAAGGCCGCGTTGCTGGCGTTTTTCCATAGGCTCCGCCCCCCTGACGAGCATCACAAAAA
TCGACGCTCAAGTCAGAGGTGGCGAAACCCGACAGGACTATAAAGATACCAGGCGTTTCCCCCTGGAAGC
TCCCTCGTGCGCTCTCCTGTTCCGACCCTGCCGCTTACCGGATACCTGTCCGCCTTTCTCCCTTCGGGAA
GCGTGGCGCTTTCTCATAGCTCACGCTGTAGGTATCTCAGTTCGGTGTAGGTCGTTCGCTCCAAGCTGGG
CTGTGTGCACGAACCCCCCGTTCAGCCCGACCGCTGCGCCTTATCCGGTAACTATCGTCTTGAGTCCAAC
CCGGTAAGACACGACTTATCGCCACTGGCAGCAGCCACTGGTAACAGGATTAGCAGAGCGAGGTATGTAG
GCGGTGCTACAGAGTTCTTGAAGTGGTGGCCTAACTACGGCTACACTAGAAGAACAGTATTTGGTATCTG
CGCTCTGCTGAAGCCAGTTACCTTCGGAAAAAGAGTTGGTAGCTCTTGATCCGGCAAACAAACCACCGCT
GGTAGCGGTGGTTTTTTTGTTTGCAAGCAGCAGATTACGCGCAGAAAAAAAGGATCTCAAGAAGATCCTT
TGATCTTTTCTACGGGGTCTGACGCTCAGTGGAACGAAAACTCACGTTAAGGGATTTTGGTCATGAGATT
ATCAAAAAGGATCTTCACCTAGATCCTTTTAAATTAAAAATGAAGTTTTAAATCAATCTAAAGTATATAT
GAGTAAACTTGGTCTGACAGTTACCAATGCTTAATCAGTGAGGCACCTATCTCAGCGATCTGTCTATTTC
GTTCATCCATAGTTGCCTGACTCCCCGTCGTGTAGATAACTACGATACGGGAGGGCTTACCATCTGGCCC
CAGTGCTGCAATGATACCGCGAGACCCACGCTCACCGGCTCCAGATTTATCAGCAATAAACCAGCCAGCC
GGAAGGGCCGAGCGCAGAAGTGGTCCTGCAACTTTATCCGCCTCCATCCAGTCTATTAATTGTTGCCGGG
AAGCTAGAGTAAGTAGTTCGCCAGTTAATAGTTTGCGCAACGTTGTTGCCATTGCTACAGGCATCGTGGT
GTCACGCTCGTCGTTTGGTATGGCTTCATTCAGCTCCGGTTCCCAACGATCAAGGCGAGTTACATGATCC
CCCATGTTGTGCAAAAAAGCGGTTAGCTCCTTCGGTCCTCCGATCGTTGTCAGAAGTAAGTTGGCCGCAG
TGTTATCACTCATGGTTATGGCAGCACTGCATAATTCTCTTACTGTCATGCCATCCGTAAGATGCTTTTC
TGTGACTGGTGAGTACTCAACCAAGTCATTCTGAGAATAGTGTATGCGGCGACCGAGTTGCTCTTGCCCG
GCGTCAATACGGGATAATACCGCGCCACATAGCAGAACTTTAAAAGTGCTCATCATTGGAAAACGTTCTT
CGGGGCGAAAACTCTCAAGGATCTTACCGCTGTTGAGATCCAGTTCGATGTAACCCACTCGTGCACCCAA
CTGATCTTCAGCATCTTTTACTTTCACCAGCGTTTCTGGGTGAGCAAAAACAGGAAGGCAAAATGCCGCA
AAAAAGGGAATAAGGGCGACACGGAAATGTTGAATACTCATACTCTTCCTTTTTCAATATTATTGAAGCA
TTTATCAGGGTTATTGTCTCATGAGCGGATACATATTTGAATGTATTTAGAAAAATAAACAAATAGGGGT
TCCGCGCACATTTCCCCGAAAAGTGCCACCTGAC
Features (pLannotate 1.2.2; 17 found; start..end, strand, type, name):
     31..83      -  misc_feature   bom (fragment): basis of mobility region from pBR322
    245..574     +  promoter       SV40 promoter: SV40 enhancer and early promoter
    586..965     +  enhancer       CMV enhancer: human cytomegalovirus immediate early enhancer
    966..1165    +  promoter       CMV promoter: human cytomegalovirus (CMV) immediate early promoter
   1183..1363    +  LTR            5' LTR (truncated): truncated 5' long terminal repeat (LTR) from HIV-1
   1410..1535    +  misc_feature   HIV-1 Ψ: packaging signal of human immunodeficiency virus type 1
   1552..2268    +  CDS            EGFP: EGFP is a basic (constitutively fluorescent) green fluorescent protein published in 1996, derived from Aequorea victoria. It is reported to be a rapidly-maturing weak dimer with moderate acid sensitivity.
   2311..2428    +  misc_feature   cPPT/CTS: central polypurine tract and central termination sequence of HIV-1
   2480..2695    +  CDS            tat (fragment): TAT_HV1H2 - Experimental evidence at protein level: Swiss-Prot protein existence level 1. Extracellular circulating Tat can be endocytosed by surrounding uninfected cells via the binding to several surface receptors such as CD26, CXCR4, heparan sulfate proteoglycans (HSPG) or LDLR. Neurons are rarely infected, but they internalize Tat via their LDLR. Through its interaction with nuclear HATs, Tat is potentially able to control the acetylation-dependent cellular gene expression. Modulates the expression of many cellular genes involved in cell survival, proliferation or in coding for cytokines o
   2711..2953    +  CDS            vpu: VPU_HV1B1 - Experimental evidence at protein level: Swiss-Prot protein existence level 1. Enhances virion budding by targeting host CD4 and Tetherin/BST2 to proteasome degradation. Degradation of CD4 prevents any unwanted premature interactions between viral Env and its host receptor CD4 in the endoplasmic reticulum. Degradation of antiretroviral protein Tetherin/BST2 is important for virion budding, as BST2 tethers new viral particles to the host cell membrane. Mechanistically, Vpu bridges either CD4 or BST2 to BTRC, a substrate recognition subunit of the Skp1/Cullin/F-box protein E3 ubiquiti
   3053..5434    +  CDS            env (fragment): ENV_HV1B1 - Experimental evidence at protein level: Swiss-Prot protein existence level 1. [Transmembrane protein gp41]: Acts as a class I viral fusion protein. Under the current model, the protein has at least 3 conformational states: pre-fusion native state, pre-hairpin intermediate state, and post-fusion hairpin state. During fusion of viral and target intracellular membranes, the coiled coil regions (heptad repeats) assume a trimer-of-hairpins structure, positioning the fusion peptide in close proximity to the C-terminal region of the ectodomain. The formation of this structure appears to d
   5457..6278    +  CDS            NGFR (fragment): TNR16_HUMAN - Also known as TNFRSF16. Experimental evidence at protein level: Swiss-Prot protein existence level 1. Low affinity receptor which can bind to NGF, BDNF, NTF3, and NTF4. Forms a heterodimeric receptor with SORCS2 that binds the precursor forms of NGF, BDNF and NTF3 with high affinity, and has much lower affinity for mature NGF and BDNF (PubMed:24908487). Plays an important role in differentiation and survival of specific neuronal populations during development (By similarity). Can mediate cell survival as well as cell death of neural cells. Plays a role in the inactivation of RHOA
   6281..6799    +  CDS            nef (fragment): NEF_HV1BR - Experimental evidence at protein level: Swiss-Prot protein existence level 1. Extracellular Nef protein targets CD4(+) T-lymphocytes for apoptosis by interacting with CXCR4 surface receptors (PubMed:14990729). From Human immunodeficiency virus type 1 group M subtype B (isolate BRU/LAI) (HIV-1).
   6924..7104    +  LTR            5' LTR (truncated): truncated 5' long terminal repeat (LTR) from HIV-1
   7172..7760    -  rep_origin     ori: high-copy-number ColE1/pMB1/pBR322/pUC origin of replication
   7931..8791    -  CDS            AmpR: β-lactamase; bla; confers resistance to ampicillin, carbenicillin, and related antibiotics
   8792..8896    -  promoter       AmpR promoter: bla
