[The description below was written by a language model from this plasmid's Addgene catalogue record and pLannotate feature annotations shown in this document.]
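Description:
HIV-1 LTR-gfp is a lentiviral reporter vector built from a minimally deleted HIV-1 provirus, carried on a high-copy bacterial plasmid with a ColE1/pUC-type origin and an ampicillin resistance gene (AmpR with its bla promoter). According to the catalogue entry, the proviral portion keeps complete LTRs together with tat and rev. It also has a frameshift mutation in env, an ngfr reporter gene in place of nef, and gfp substituted for gag, pol, vif and vpr. Reporter expression is driven by the HIV-1 LTR rather than by an internal heterologous promoter, so GFP output reflects the transcriptional activity of the integrated provirus, with Tat transactivation and Rev-dependent RNA export supplied by the vector itself.

The automated annotation of the 8.9 kb sequence largely agrees with this. It finds the Ψ packaging signal followed by EGFP, a cPPT/CTS element, a tat fragment, vpu, a large env fragment, an NGFR fragment (a cell-surface marker), residual nef sequence and a downstream LTR. Rev is not called separately, which is expected because its exons overlap tat and env. The table differs from the catalogue text in two respects. Both LTRs are labelled as truncated R-U5-type matches, and CMV enhancer/promoter and SV40 promoter elements lie upstream of the 5′ LTR, suggesting that transcription in producer cells may be CMV-driven. The record does not comment on these points. Because gag-pol is absent and env is disrupted, particles would have to be produced with packaging and envelope functions supplied in trans. The associated publication concerns transcriptional repression of proviruses by the HUSH complex and its counteraction by Vpx and Vpr, consistent with use as a provirus silencing reporter.
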