Addgene plasmid #115809: HIV-1 LTR-gfp
Purpose: HIV-1 LTR driven reporter vector that retains complete LTRs, tat, and rev, but has a frameshift mutation in env, an ngfr reporter gene in place of nef, and gfp in place of gag, pol, vif, and vpr
Depositing lab: Jeremy Luban. Depositing organization: University of Massachusetts, Worcester. Publication: Primate immunodeficiency virus proteins Vpx and Vpr counteract transcriptional repression of proviruses by the HUSH complex. Yurkovetskiy L, Guney MH, Kim K, Goh SL, McCauley S, Dauphin A, Diehl WE, Luban J. Nat Microbiol. 2018 Dec;3(12):1354-1361. doi: 10.1038/s41564-018-0256-x. Epub 2018 Oct 8. PubMed 30297740.
Backbone
  Vector backbone: HIV-1 LTR
  Vector type: Lentiviral
Growth in bacteria
  Bacterial resistance: Ampicillin, 100 μg/mL
  Growth temperature: 30°C
  Growth strain: NEB Stable
  Copy number: High Copy
Gene/Insert
  Gene/Insert name: gfp and ngfr
  Promoter: HIV1 LTR
  Cloning method: Restriction Enzyme; 5′ cloning site Unknown (unknown if destroyed); 3′ cloning site Unknown (unknown if destroyed)
Terms and licenses: Academic/Nonprofit Terms; Industry Terms: Not Available to Industry
Depositor comments: NGFR . Please visit https://www.biorxiv.org/content/early/2018/04/03/293001 for bioRxiv preprint.
How to cite: HIV-1 LTR-gfp was a gift from Jeremy Luban (Addgene plasmid # 115809 ; http://n2t.net/addgene:115809 ; RRID:Addgene_115809)
